>Addgene plasmid #121523 | pGAD-Atg17(∆296-312) | addgene full sequence | sequence record 236909 | Addgene NGS Result
TTCTTTTCTTTTTTTTTCTTTTCTCTCTCCCCCGTTGTTGTCTCACCATATCCGCAATGACAAAAAAATG
ATGGAAGACACTAAAGGAAAAAATTAACGACAAAGACAGCACCAACAGATGTCGTTGTTCCAGAGCTGAT
GAGGGGTATCTCGAAGCACACGAAACTTTTTCCTTCCTTCATTCACGCACACTACTCTCTAATGAGCAAC
GGTATACGGCCTTCCTTCCAGTTACTTGAATTTGAAATAAAAAAAAGTTTGCTGTCTTGCTATCAAGTAT
AAATAGACCTGCAATTATTAATCTTTTGTTTCCTCGTCATTGTTCTCGTTCCCTTTCTTCCTTGTTTCTT
TTTCTGCACAATATTTCAAGCTATACCAAGCATACAATCAACTCCAAGCTTTGCAAAGATGGATAAAGCG
GAATTAATTCCCGAGCCTCCAAAAAAGAAGAGAAAGGTCGAATTGGGTACCGCCGCCAATTTTAATCAAA
GTGGGAATATTGCTGATAGCTCATTGTCCTTCACTTTCACTAACAGTAGCAACGGTCCGAACCTCATAAC
AACTCAAACAAATTCTCAAGCGCTTTCACAACCAATTGCCTCCTCTAACGTTCATGATAACTTCATGAAT
AATGAAATCACGGCTAGTAAAATTGATGATGGTAATAATTCAAAACCACTGTCACCTGGTTGGACGGACC
AAACTGCGTATAACGCGTTTGGAATCACTACAGGGATGTTTAATACCACTACAATGGATGATGTATATAA
CTATCTATTCGATGATGAAGATACCCCACCAAACCCAAAAAAAGAGATCGAATTCCCCGGGGGATCCATC
GATAACGAAGCAGATGTTACAAAATTTGTTAATAATGCCAGGAAAACGCTGACCGATGCTCAACTTTTAT
GTTCAAGTGCTAATTTAAGGATTGTAGATATTAAGAAAAAATTGTCATCTTGGCAGTTGAGTATTTCAAA
ACTCAATTTTCTAATAGTTGGCTTGAGACAGCAAGGAAAGTTTCTTTACACTATTTTAAAGGAAGGCATT
GGGACAAAGCTAATCCAGAAACAATGGAATCAAGCTGTCTTAGTGGTCTTAGTTGATGAGATGAAGTACT
GGCAATATGAAATCACTTCTAAAGTACAAAGGTTGGATGGTATAGTAAATGAATTGAGCATATCAGAAAA
AGATGATACCGATCCCTCTAAACTAGGAGATTACATCTCGAGAGACAACGTTAACTTATTGAATGACAAA
CTGAAAGAAGTGCCAGTAATTGAGCGTCAAATTGAAAACATTAAGCTTCAATACGAAAATATGGTCAGAA
AAGTTAACAAAGAACTGATTGATACCAAGTTGACGGACGTAACTCAAAAATTCCAAAGTAAATTTGGTAT
AGATAACCTGATGGAAACAAATGTTGCAGAGCAGTTTAGCAGGGAACTAACGGACCTTGAAAAAGATTTA
GCAGAGATAATGAATTCATTGACACAGCACTTTGATAAGACATTGCTGTTACAAGATAAAAAAATTGATA
ACGATGAACGTGAGGAGCTGTTTAAGGTGGTACAAGGCGACGACAAAGAACTATACAACATTTTCAAAAC
TCTGCATGAGGTAATTGATGACGTGGACAAAACAATTCTTAACTTGGGTCAATTTTTGCAGGCAAAAATA
AAGGAAAAGACAGAACTACACAGCGAAGTTTCTGAAATAATAAACCTGATTGATAGCTTCAAAAATTCCT
GTACACAAGATATTCAAACAACTAAGGAACTTTGTGAATTTTATGATAATTTTGAAGAAAGCTACGGTAA
CTTAGTTCTAGAAGCAAAGAGGAGAAAGGATGTGGCAAACAGAATGAAAACTATATTGAAAGATTGTGAA
AAGCAGTTGCAGAATTTAGATGCTCAGGACCAGGAAGAACGTCAGAATTTTATAGCGGAAAATGGAACTT
ATCTTCCTGAGACAATCTGGCCCGGTAAAATTGACGATTTTTCTTCCCTGTACACTTTAAATTACAACGT
GAAGAATCCTTAGAAAAAAGGAAAAAAAGGCTGCAGAGATCTATGAATCGTAGATACTGAAAAACCCCGC
AAGTTCACTTCAACTGTGCATCGTGCACCATCTCAATTTCTTTCATTTATACATCGTTTTGCCTTCTTTT
ATGTAACTATACTCCTCTAAGTTTCAATCTTGGCCATGTAACCTCTGATCTATAGAATTTTTTAAATGAC
TAGAATTAATGCCCATCTTTTTTTTGGACCTAAATTCTTCATGAAAATATATTACGAGGGCTTATTCAGA
AGCTTTGGACTTCTTCGCCAGAGGTTTGGTCAAGTCTCCAATCAAGGTTGTCGGCTTGTCTACCTTGCCA
GAAATTTACGAAAAGATGGAAAAGGGTCAAATCGTTGGTAGATACGTTGTTGACACTTCTAAATAAGCGA
ATTTCTTATGATTTATGATTTTTATTATTAAATAAGTTATAAAAAAAATAAGTGTATACAAATTTTAAAG
TGACTCTTAGGTTTTAAAACGAAAATTCTTATTCTTGAGTAACTCTTTCCTGTAGGTCAGGTTGCTTTCT
CAGGTATAGCATGAGGTCGCTCTTATTGACCACACCTCTACCGGCATGCCGGTCGAAATTCCCCTACCCT
ATGAACATATTCCATTTTGTAATTTCGTGTCGTTTCTATTATGAATTTCATTTATAAAGTTTATGTACAA
ATATCATAAAAAAAGAGAATCTTTTTAAGCAAGGATTTTCTTAACCTCTTCGGCGACAGCATCACCGACT
TCGGTGGTACTGTTGGAACCACCTAAATCACCAGTTCTGATACCTGCATCCAAAACCTTTTTAACTGCAT
CTTCAATGGCCTTACCTTCTTCAGGCAAGTTCAATGACAATTTCAACATCATTGCAGCAGACAAGATAGT
GGCGATAGGGTTGACCTTATTCTTTGGCAAATCTGGAGCAGAACCGTGGCATGGTTCGTACAAACCAAAT
GCGGTGTTCTTGTCTGGCAAAGAGGCCAAGGACGCAGATGGCAACAAACCCAAGGAACCTGGGATAACGG
AGGCTTCATCGGAGACGATATCACCAAACATGTTGCTGGTGATTATAATACCATTTAGGTGGGTTGGGTT
CCTAACTAGGATCATGGCGGCAGAATCAATCAATTGATGTTGAACCTTCAATGTAGGAAATTCGTTCTTG
ATGGTTTCCTCCACAGTTTTTCTCCATAATCTTGAAGAGGCCAAAACATTAGCTTTATCCAAGGACCAAA
TAGGCAATGGTGGCTCATGTTGTAGGGCCATGAAAGCGGCCATTCTTGTGATTCTTTGCACTTCTGGAAC
GGTGTATTGTTCACTATCCCAAGCGACACCATCACCATCGTCTTCCTTTCTCTTACCAAAGTAAATACCT
CCCACTAATTCTCTGACAACAACGAAGTCAGTACCTTTAGCAAATTGTGGCTTGATTGGAGATAAGTCTA
AAAGAGAGTCGGATGCAAAGTTACATGGTCTTAAGTTGGCGTACAATTGAAGTTCTTTACGGATTTTTAG
TAAACCTTGTTCAGGTCTAACACTACCTGTACCCCATTTAGGACCACCCACAGCACCTAACAAAACGGCA
TCAGCCTTCTTGGAGGCTTCCAGCGCCTCATCTGGAAGTGGGACACCTGTAGCTTCGATAGCAGCACCAC
CAATTAAATGATTTTCGAAATCGAACTTGACATTGGAACGAACATCAGAAATAGCTTTAAGAACCTTAAT
GGCTTCGGCTGTGATTTCTTGACCAACGTGGTCACCTGGCAAAACGACGATCTTCTTAGGGGCAGACATT
AGAATGGTATATCCTTGAAATATATATATATATTGCTGAAATGTAAAAGGTAAGAAAAGTTAGAAAGTAA
GACGATTGCTAACCACCTATTGGAAAAAACAATAGGTCCTTAAATAATATTGTCAACTTCAAGTATTGTG
ATGCAAGCATTTAGTCATGAACGCTTCTCTATTCTATATGAAAAGCCGGTTCCGGCGCTCTCACCTTTCC
TTTTTCTCCCAATTTTTCAGTTGAAAAAGGTATATGCGTCAGGCGACCTCTGAAATTAACAAAAAATTTC
CAGTCATCGAATTTGATTCTGTGCGATAGCGCCCCTGTGTGTTCTCGTTATGTTGAGGAAAAAAATAATG
GTTGCTAAGAGATTCGAACTCTTGCATCTTACGATACCTGAGTATTCCCACAGTTGGGGGATCTCGACTC
TAGCTAGAGGATCAATTCGTAATCATGTCATAGCTGTTTCCTGTGTGAAATTGTTATCCGCTCACAATTC
CACACAACATACGAGCCGGAAGCATAAAGTGTAAAGCCTGGGGTGCCTAATGAGTGAGCTAACTCACATT
AATTGCGTTGCGCTCACTGCCCGCTTTCCAGTCGGGAAACCTGTCGTGCCAGCTGCATTAATGAATCGGC
CAACGCGCGGGGAGAGGCGGTTTGCGTATTGGGCGCTCTTCCGCTTCCTCGCTCACTGACTCGCTGCGCT
CGGTCGTTCGGCTGCGGCGAGCGGTATCAGCTCACTCAAAGGCGGTAATACGGTTATCCACAGAATCAGG
GGATAACGCAGGAAAGAACATGTGAGCAAAAGGCCAGCAAAAGGCCAGGAACCGTAAAAAGGCCGCGTTG
CTGGCGTTTTTCCATAGGCTCCGCCCCCCTGACGAGCATCACAAAAATCGACGCTCAAGTCAGAGGTGGC
GAAACCCGACAGGACTATAAAGATACCAGGCGTTTCCCCCTGGAAGCTCCCTCGTGCGCTCTCCTGTTCC
GACCCTGCCGCTTACCGGATACCTGTCCGCCTTTCTCCCTTCGGGAAGCGTGGCGCTTTCTCATAGCTCA
CGCTGTAGGTATCTCAGTTCGGTGTAGGTCGTTCGCTCCAAGCTGGGCTGTGTGCACGAACCCCCCGTTC
AGTCCGACCGCTGCGCCTTATCCGGTAACTATCGTCTTGAGTCCAACCCGGTAAGACACGACTTATCGCC
ACTGGCAGCAGCCACTGGTAACAGGATTAGCAGAGCGAGGTATGTAGGCGGTGCTACAGAGTTCTTGAAG
TGGTGGCCTAACTACGGCTACACTAGAAGAACAGTATTTGGTATCTGCGCTCTGCTGAAGCCAGTTACCT
TCGGAAAAAGAGTTGGTAGCTCTTGATCCGGCAAACAAACCACCGCTGGTAGCGGTGGTTTTTTTGTTTG
CAAGCAGCAGATTACGCGCAGAAAAAAAGGATCTCAAGAAGATCCTTTGATCTTTTCTACGGGGTCTGAC
GCTCAGTGGAACGAAAACTCACGTTAAGGGATTTTGGTCATGAGATTATCAAAAAGGATCTTCACCTAGA
TCCTTTTAAATTAAAAATGAAGTTTTAAATCAATCTAAAGTATATATGAGTAAACTTGGTCTGACAGTTA
CCAATGCTTAATCAGTGAGGCACCTATCTCAGCGATCTGTCTATTTCGTTCATCCATAGTTGCCTGACTC
CCCGTCGTGTAGATAACTACGATACGGGAGGGCTTACCATCTGGCCCCAGTGCTGCAATGATACCGCGAG
ACCCACGCTCACCGGCTCCAGATTTATCAGCAATAAACCAGCCAGCCGGAAGGGCCGAGCGCAGAAGTGG
TCCTGCAACTTTATCCGCCTCCATCCAGTCTATTAATTGTTGCCGGGAAGCTAGAGTAAGTAGTTCGCCA
GTTAATAGTTTGCGCAACGTTGTTGCCATTGCTACAGGCATCGTGGTGTCACGCTCGTCGTTTGGTATGG
CTTCATTCAGCTCCGGTTCCCAACGATCAAGGCGAGTTACATGATCCCCCATGTTGTGCAAAAAAGCGGT
TAGCTCCTTCGGTCCTCCGATCGTTGTCAGAAGTAAGTTGGCCGCAGTGTTATCACTCATGGTTATGGCA
GCACTGCATAATTCTCTTACTGTCATGCCATCCGTAAGATGCTTTTCTGTGACTGGTGAGTACTCAACCA
AGTCATTCTGAGAATAGTGTATGCGGCGACCGAGTTGCTCTTGCCCGGCGTCAATACGGGATAATACCGC
GCCACATAGCAGAACTTTAAAAGTGCTCATCATTGGAAAACGTTCTTCGGGGCGAAAACTCTCAAGGATC
TTACCGCTGTTGAGATCCAGTTCGATGTAACCCACTCGTGCACCCAACTGATCTTCAGCATCTTTTACTT
TCACCAGCGTTTCTGGGTGAGCAAAAACAGGAAGGCAAAATGCCGCAAAAAAGGGAATAAGGGCGACACG
GAAATGTTGAATACTCATACTCTTCCTTTTTCAATATTATTGAAGCATTTATCAGGGTTATTGTCTCATG
AGCGGATACATATTTGAATGTATTTAGAAAAATAAACAAATAGGGGTTCCGCGCACATTTCCCCGAAAAG
TGCCACCTGACGTCTAAGAAACCATTATTATCATGACATTAACCTATAAAAATAGGCGTATCACGAGGCC
CTTTCGTCTCGCGCGTTTCGGTGATGACGGTGAAAACCTCTGACACATGCAGCTCCCGGAGACGGTCACA
GCTTGTCTGTAAGCGGATGCCGGGAGCAGACAAGCCCGTCAGGGCGCGTCAGCGGGTGTTGGCGGGTGTC
GGGGCTGGCTTAACTATGCGGCATCAGAGCAGATTGTACTGAGAGTGCACCATAACGCATTTAAGCATAA
ACACGCACTATGCCGTTCTTCTCATGTATATATATATACAGGCAACACGCAGATATAGGTGCGACGTGAA
CAGTGAGCTGTATGTGCGCAGCTCGCGTTGCATTTTCGGAAGCGCTCGTTTTCGGAAACGCTTTGAAGTT
CCTATTCCGAAGTTCCTATTCTCTAGCTAGAAAGTATAGGAACTTCAGAGCGCTTTTGAAAACCAAAAGC
GCTCTGAAGACGCACTTTCAAAAAACCAAAAACGCACCGGACTGTAACGAGCTACTAAAATATTGCGAAT
ACCGCTTCCACAAACATTGCTCAAAAGTATCTCTTTGCTATATATCTCTGTGCTATATCCCTATATAACC
TACCCATCCACCTTTCGCTCCTTGAACTTGCATCTAAACTCGACCTCTACATTTTTTATGTTTATCTCTA
GTATTACTCTTTAGACAAAAAAATTGTAGTAAGAACTATTCATAGAGTGAATCGAAAACAATACGAAAAT
GTAAACATTTCCTATACGTAGTATATAGAGACAAAATAGAAGAAACCGTTCATAATTTTCTGACCAATGA
AGAATCATCAACGCTATCACTTTCTGTTCACAAAGTATGCGCAATCCACATCGGTATAGAATATAATCGG
GGATGCCTTTATCTTGAAAAAATGCACCCGCAGCTTCGCTAGTAATCAGTAAACGCGGGAAGTGGAGTCA
GGCTTTTTTTATGGAAGAGAAAATAGACACCAAAGTAGCCTTCTTCTAACCTTAACGGACCTACAGTGCA
AAAAGTTATCAAGAGACTGCATTATAGAGCGCACAAAGGAGAAAAAAAGTAATCTAAGATGCTTTGTTAG
AAAAATAGCGCTCTCGGGATGCATTTTTGTAGAACAAAAAAGAAGTATAGATTCTTTGTTGGTAAAATAG
CGCTCTCGCGTTGCATTTCTGTTCTGTAAAAATGCAGCTCAGATTCTTTGTTTGAAAAATTAGCGCTCTC
GCGTTGCATTTTTGTTTTACAAAAATGAAGCACAGATTCTTCGTTGGTAAAATAGCGCTTTCGCGTTGCA
TTTCTGTTCTGTAAAAATGCAGCTCAGATTCTTTGTTTGAAAAATTAGCGCTCTCGCGTTGCATTTTTGT
TCTACAAAATGAAGCACAGATGCTTCGTTGCTTGCATGCAAC
Features (pLannotate 1.2.2; 18 found; start..end, strand, type, name):
    439..458     +  CDS            SV40 NLS (fragment): nuclear localization signal of SV40 (simian virus 40) large T antigen
    475..816     +  CDS            GAL4 activation domain: activation domain of the GAL4 transcriptional activator; Saccharomyces cerevisiae GAL4 (truncated)
    844..2040    +  CDS            ATG17: ATG17_YEAST - Also known as APG17. Experimental evidence at protein level: Swiss-Prot protein existence level 1. Autophagy-specific protein that functions with ATG13, ATG29, and CIS1/ATG31 in response to autophagy-inducing signals as a scaffold to recruit other ATG proteins to organize pre-autophagosomal structure (PAS) formation. Modulates the timing and magnitude of the autophagy response, such as the size of the sequestering vesicles, through interacting with and regulating ATG1 kinase activity. Plays particularly a role in pexophagy and nucleophagy. With ATG13, is required for ATG1 activat
   2309..2443    +  CDS            ADH1 (fragment): ADH1_YEAST - Also known as ADC1. Experimental evidence at protein level: Swiss-Prot protein existence level 1. This isozyme preferentially catalyzes the conversion of primary unbranched alcohols to their corresponding aldehydes. Also shows activity toward secondary alcohols. From Saccharomyces cerevisiae (strain ATCC 204508 / S288c) (Baker's yeast).
   2447..2634    +  terminator     ADH1 terminator: S. cerevisiae ADH1; transcription terminator for the S. cerevisiae alcohol dehydrogenase 1 (ADH1) gene
   2755..3849    -  CDS            LEU2: 3-isopropylmalate dehydrogenase, required for leucine biosynthesis; S. cerevisiae LEU2; yeast auxotrophic marker
   3850..4255    -  promoter       LEU2 promoter: S. cerevisiae LEU2
   4321..4337    -  protein_bind   lac operator: The lac repressor binds to the lac operator to inhibit transcription in E. coli. This inhibition can be relieved by adding lactose or isopropyl-β-D-thiogalactopyranoside (IPTG). lac repressor encoded by lacI
   4345..4375    -  promoter       lac promoter: promoter for the E. coli lac operon
   4390..4411    -  protein_bind   CAP binding site: CAP binding activates transcription in the presence of cAMP. E. coli catabolite activator protein
   4424..4516    -  CDS            lacI (fragment): lac repressor; lacI; The lac repressor binds to the lac operator to inhibit transcription in E. coli. This inhibition can be relieved by adding lactose or isopropyl-β-D-thiogalactopyranoside (IPTG).
   4699..5287    -  rep_origin     ori: high-copy-number ColE1/pMB1/pBR322/pUC origin of replication
   5458..6318    -  CDS            AmpR: β-lactamase; bla; confers resistance to ampicillin, carbenicillin, and related antibiotics
   6319..6423    -  promoter       AmpR promoter: bla
   6518..6553    +  CDS            rop (fragment): Rop protein, which maintains plasmids at low copy number; rop
   6655..6704    +  misc_feature   bom (fragment): basis of mobility region from pBR322
   6705..7869    +  rep_origin     2μ ori: yeast 2μ plasmid origin of replication
   7879..393     +  promoter       ADH1 promoter (across the origin): S. cerevisiae ADH1; promoter for alcohol dehydrogenase 1
