[The description below was written by a language model from this plasmid's Addgene catalogue record and pLannotate feature annotations shown in this document.]
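Description:
pGAD-Atg17(∆296-312) is a yeast two-hybrid "prey" plasmid built on the pGAD-c1 backbone, a yeast–E. coli shuttle vector of about 7.9 kb. In bacteria it replicates from a high-copy ColE1/pUC-type origin and is selected with ampicillin through the β-lactamase (AmpR) gene. In budding yeast it is maintained episomally by the 2μ origin of replication and selected by leucine prototrophy through the LEU2 marker, which is expressed from its own promoter. Small remnants of lac regulatory sequences, rop and the pBR322 bom region are also annotated. These appear to be carried over from the parental vectors and are not functional parts of the design.

The expression cassette is driven by the S. cerevisiae ADH1 promoter, which spans the numbering origin of the circular sequence, and is closed by the ADH1 terminator, preceded by a short fragment of the ADH1 coding region. Downstream of the promoter lie an SV40 large T antigen nuclear localization signal, the GAL4 transcriptional activation domain, and then S. cerevisiae ATG17 on the same strand, consistent with an N-terminal activation-domain fusion targeted to the nucleus. Atg17 is an autophagy scaffold protein that acts with Atg13, Atg29 and Atg31 to organize the pre-autophagosomal structure and regulate Atg1 kinase. The version carried here lacks amino acids 296–312.

When co-expressed with a GAL4 DNA-binding-domain fusion in a suitable reporter strain, interaction between the two proteins reconstitutes GAL4 activity and switches on reporter genes. The stated purpose is yeast two-hybrid analysis, where a deletion mutant of this kind would typically serve to test whether the removed segment is needed for binding to a partner. The record does not specify which interaction it was designed to probe.
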