Addgene plasmid #121523: pGAD-Atg17(∆296-312)
Purpose: For Yeast-two-hybrid analysis
Depositing lab: Daniel Klionsky. Depositing organization: University of Michigan. Publication: The Atg17-Atg31-Atg29 Complex Coordinates with Atg11 to Recruit the Vam7 SNARE and Mediate Autophagosome-Vacuole Fusion. Liu X, Mao K, Yu AYH, Omairi-Nasser A, Austin J 2nd, Glick BS, Yip CK, Klionsky DJ. Curr Biol. 2016 Jan 25;26(2):150-160. doi: 10.1016/j.cub.2015.11.054. Epub 2016 Jan 7. PubMed 26774783.
Backbone
  Vector backbone: pGAD-c1
  Vector type: Yeast Expression
  Selectable markers: LEU2
Growth in bacteria
  Bacterial resistance: Ampicillin, 100 μg/mL
  Growth temperature: 37°C
  Growth strain: DH5alpha
  Copy number: Unknown
Gene/Insert
  Gene/Insert name: ATG17
  Species: S. cerevisiae (budding yeast)
  Mutation: deleted amino acids 296-312
Terms and licenses: Academic/Nonprofit Terms; Industry Terms: Not Available to Industry
How to cite: pGAD-Atg17(∆296-312) was a gift from Daniel Klionsky (Addgene plasmid # 121523 ; http://n2t.net/addgene:121523 ; RRID:Addgene_121523)
